Addgene plasmid #48562: pFUSB4_TAAG
Depositing lab: Stephen Ekker. Depositing organization: Mayo Foundation for Medical Education and Research. Publication: High Efficiency In Vivo Genome Engineering with a Simplified 15-RVD GoldyTALEN Design. Ma AC, Lee HB, Clark KJ, Ekker SC. PLoS One. 2013 May 29;8(5):e65259. doi: 10.1371/journal.pone.0065259. Print 2013. PubMed 23734242.
Backbone
  Vector backbone: pFUS_B4
  Vector type: Mammalian Expression, TALEN
Growth in bacteria
  Bacterial resistance: Spectinomycin, 50 μg/mL
  Growth temperature: 37°C
  Growth strain: Top10
  Copy number: Unknown
Gene/Insert
  Gene/Insert name: RVD sequence: NG NI NI NN
  Species: Synthetic
  Cloning method: Unknown
  Sequencing primers: 5′ ttgatgcctggcagttccct; 3′ cgaaccgaacaggcttatgt
Terms and licenses: Academic/Nonprofit Terms; Industry Terms: Not Available to Industry
Depositor comments: Plasmid was created using Golden Gate cloning.
How to cite: pFUSB4_TAAG was a gift from Stephen Ekker (Addgene plasmid # 48562 ; http://n2t.net/addgene:48562 ; RRID:Addgene_48562)
