[The description below was written by a language model from this plasmid's Addgene catalogue record and pLannotate feature annotations shown in this document.]
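Description:
pFUSB4_TAAG is a small (about 2.9 kb) Golden Gate TALEN assembly intermediate built in the pFUS_B4 array vector. It carries a synthetic, pre-assembled block of four TAL effector repeats with the RVD sequence NG NI NI NN, which by the standard RVD code corresponds to the DNA bases T, A, A and G reflected in the plasmid name. Although it is catalogued under mammalian expression and TALEN vector types, the annotated features show no eukaryotic promoter, nuclease domain or polyadenylation signal, so the plasmid appears to serve as a bacterial holding vector for the repeat module rather than as an expression construct in its own right.

Propagation in E. coli relies on a high-copy ColE1/pUC-type origin, and selection is by spectinomycin through the aadA aminoglycoside adenylyltransferase gene (SmR). This gene lies downstream of a fragment of a class 1 integron Pc promoter and a remnant of a gentamicin acetyltransferase gene. Only short fragments of lacZα and lacI remain, consistent with the repeat array having replaced the lacZα screening cassette during Golden Gate cloning. The rrnB T1 and T2 terminators also sit near the cloning region. The TAL repeat array itself was not recognised by the automated annotation and so is missing from the feature table, but it presumably occupies the unannotated stretch between the lacZα fragment and the resistance cassette.

The associated publication describes a simplified 15-RVD GoldyTALEN design for in vivo genome engineering. In that setting, a ready-made four-repeat module like this one would be combined with other pre-built arrays and a last-repeat plasmid in a second Golden Gate step, which assembles a full-length TALEN in a final backbone and reduces the cloning needed for each new target site.
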