Features (pLannotate 1.2.2; 8 found; start..end, strand, type, name):
      3..39      -  CDS            lacZα (fragment): LacZα fragment of β-galactosidase; lacZ fragment
    596..619     +  promoter       Pc promoter (fragment): intI1 (promoter lies within the coding sequence); class 1 integron promoter
    795..851     +  CDS            GmR (fragment): gentamycin acetyltransferase; aacC1; confers resistance to gentamycin
    858..1649    +  CDS            SmR: aminoglycoside adenylyltransferase (Murphy, 1985); aadA; confers resistance to spectinomycin and streptomycin
   1742..2330    +  rep_origin     ori: high-copy-number ColE1/pMB1/pBR322/pUC origin of replication
   2513..2605    +  CDS            lacI (fragment): lac repressor; lacI; The lac repressor binds to the lac operator to inhibit transcription in E. coli. This inhibition can be relieved by adding lactose or isopropyl-β-D-thiogalactopyranoside (IPTG).
   2660..2687    -  terminator     rrnB T2 terminator: transcription terminator T2 from the E. coli rrnB gene
   2819..2862    +  terminator     rrnB T1 terminator: Escherichia coli rrnB; transcription terminator T1 from the E. coli rrnB gene
>Addgene plasmid #48562 | pFUSB4_TAAG | depositor full sequence | sequence record 70262 | Full Sequence
ATGTTTTCCCAGTCACGACGTTGTAAAACGACGGCCAGTCTTAAGCGTCTCATGGCCTGACCCCGGACCA
AGTGGTGGCCTATCGCCAGCAACGGTGGCGGCAAGCAAGCGCTCGAAACGGTGCAGCGGCTGTTGCCGGT
GCTGTGCCAGGACCATGGCCTGACCCCGGACCAAGTGGTGGCTATCGCCAGCAACATTGGCGGCAAGCAA
GCGCTCGAAACGGTGCAGCGGCTGTTGCCGGTGCTGTGCCAGGACCATGGCCTGACCCCGGACCAAGTGG
TGGCTATCGCCAGCAACATTGGCGGCAAGCAAGCGCTCGAAACGGTGCAGCGGCTGTTGCCGGTGCTGTG
CCAGGACCATGGCCTGACCCCGGACCAAGTGGTGGCTATCGCCAGCAACAATGGCGGCAAGCAAGCGCTC
GAAACGGTGCAGCGGCTGTTGCCGGTGCTGTGCCAGGACCATGGCCTGACCCCGGACCAAGTGGTGGCTA
TCGAGACGTCTAGACCAGCCAGGACAGAAATGCCTCGACTTCGCTGCTACCCAAGGTTGCCGGGTGACGC
ACACCGTGGAAACGGATGAAGGCACGAACCCAGTGGACATAAGCCTGTTCGGTTCGTAAGCTGTAATGCA
AGTAGCGTATGCGCTCACGCAACTGGTCCAGAACCTTGACCGAACGCAGCGGTGGTAACGGCGCAGTGGC
GGTTTTCATGGCTTGTTATGACTGTTTTTTTGGGGTACAGTCTATGCCTCGGGCATCCAAGCAGCAAGCG
CGTTACGCCGTGGGTCGATGTTTGATGTTATGGAGCAGCAACGATGTTACGCAGCAGGGCAGTCGCCCTA
AAACAAAGTTAAACATTATGAGGGAAGCGGTGATCGCCGAAGTATCGACTCAACTATCAGAGGTAGTTGG
CGTCATCGAGCGCCATCTCGAACCGACGTTGCTGGCCGTACATTTGTACGGCTCCGCAGTGGATGGCGGC
CTGAAGCCACACAGTGATATTGATTTGCTGGTTACGGTGACCGTAAGGCTTGATGAAACAACGCGGCGAG
CTTTGATCAACGACCTTTTGGAAACTTCGGCTTCCCCTGGAGAGAGCGAGATTCTCCGCGCTGTAGAAGT
CACCATTGTTGTGCACGACGACATCATTCCGTGGCGTTATCCAGCTAAGCGCGAACTGCAATTTGGAGAA
TGGCAGCGCAATGACATTCTTGCAGGTATCTTCGAGCCAGCCACGATCGACATTGATCTGGCTATCTTGC
TGACAAAAGCAAGAGAACATAGCGTTGCCTTGGTAGGTCCAGCGGCGGAGGAACTCTTTGATCCGGTTCC
TGAACAGGATCTATTTGAGGCGCTAAATGAAACCTTAACGCTATGGAACTCGCCGCCCGACTGGGCTGGC
GATGAGCGAAATGTAGTGCTTACGTTGTCCCGCATTTGGTACAGCGCAGTAACCGGCAAAATCGCGCCGA
AGGATGTCGCTGCCGACTGGGCAATGGAGCGCCTGCCGGCCCAGTATCAGCCCGTCATACTTGAAGCTAG
ACAGGCTTATCTTGGACAAGAAGAAGATCGCTTGGCCTCGCGCGCAGATCAGTTGGAAGAATTTGTCCAC
TACGTGAAAGGCGAGATCACCAAGGTAGTCGGCAAATAACCCTCGAGCCACCCATGACCAAAATCCCTTA
ACGTGAGTTACGCGTCGTTCCACTGAGCGTCAGACCCCGTAGAAAAGATCAAAGGATCTTCTTGAGATCC
TTTTTTTCTGCGCGTAATCTGCTGCTTGCAAACAAAAAAACCACCGCTACCAGCGGTGGTTTGTTTGCCG
GATCAAGAGCTACCAACTCTTTTTCCGAAGGTAACTGGCTTCAGCAGAGCGCAGATACCAAATACTGTCC
TTCTAGTGTAGCCGTAGTTAGGCCACCACTTCAAGAACTCTGTAGCACCGCCTACATACCTCGCTCTGCT
AATCCTGTTACCAGTGGCTGCTGCCAGTGGCGATAAGTCGTGTCTTACCGGGTTGGACTCAAGACGATAG
TTACCGGATAAGGCGCAGCGGTCGGGCTGAACGGGGGGTTCGTGCACACAGCCCAGCTTGGAGCGAACGA
CCTACACCGAACTGAGATACCTACAGCGTGAGCATTGAGAAAGCGCCACGCTTCCCGAAGGGAGAAAGGC
GGACAGGTATCCGGTAAGCGGCAGGGTCGGAACAGGAGAGCGCACGAGGGAGCTTCCAGGGGGAAACGCC
TGGTATCTTTATAGTCCTGTCGGGTTTCGCCACCTCTGACTTGAGCGTCGATTTTTGTGATGCTCGTCAG
GGGGGCGGAGCCTATGGAAAAACGCCAGCAACGCGGCCTTTTTACGGTTCCTGGCCTTTTGCTGGCCTTT
TGCTCACATGTTCTTTCCTGCGTTATCCCCTGATTCTGTGGATAACCGTATTACCGCCTTTGAGTGAGCT
GATACCGCTCGCCGCAGCCGAACGACCGAGCGCAGCGAGTCAGTGAGCGAGGAAGCGGAAGAGCGCCCAA
TACGCAAACCGCCTCTCCCCGCGCGTTGGCCGATTCATTAATGCAGCTGGCACGACAGGTTTCCCGACTG
GAAAGCGGGCAGTGAGCGCAACGCAATTAATACGCGTACCGCTAGCCAGGAAGAGTTTGTAGAAACGCAA
AAAGGCCATCCGTCAGGATGGCCTTCTGCTTAGTTTGATGCCTGGCAGTTTATGGCGGGCGTCCTGCCCG
CCACCCTCCGGGCCGTTGCTTCACAACGTTCAAATCCGCTCCCGGCGGATTTGTCCTACTCAGGAGAGCG
TTCACCGACAAACAACAGATAAAACGAAAGGCCCAGTCTTCCGACTGAGCCTTTCGTTTTATTTGATGCC
TGGCAGTTCCCTACTCTCGCGTTAACGCTAGCATGG
