>Addgene plasmid #48562 | pFUSB4_TAAG | addgene partial sequence | sequence record 71344 | pCR8_F1 5'-ttgatgcctggcagttccct-3'
TCACGACGTTGTAAAACGACGGCCAGTCTTAAGCGTCTCATGGCCTGACCCCGGACCAAGTGGTGGCTAT
CGCCAGCAACGGTGGCGGCAAGCAAGCGCTCGAAACGGTGCAGCGGCTGTTGCCGGTGCTGTGCCAGGAC
CATGGCCTGACCCCGGACCAAGTGGTGGCTATCGCCAGCAACATTGGCGGCAAGCAAGCGCTCGAAACGG
TGCAGCGGCTGTTGCCGGTGCTGTGCCAGGACCATGGCCTGACCCCGGACCAAGTGGTGGCTATCGCCAG
CAACATTGGCGGCAAGCAAGCGCTCGAAACGGTGCAGCGGCTGTTGCCGGTGCTGTGCCAGGACCATGGC
CTGACCCCGGACCAAGTGGTGGCTATCGCCAGCAACAATGGCGGCAAGCAAGCGCTCGAAACGGTGCAGC
GGCTGTTGCCGGTGCTGTGCCAGGACCATGGCCTGACCCCGGACCAAGTGGTGGCTATCGAGACGTCTAG
ACCAGCCAGGACAGAAATGCCTCGACTTCGCTGCTACCCAAGGTTGCCGGGTGACGCACACCGTGGAAAC
GGATGAAGGCACGAACCCAGTGGACATAAGCCTGTTCGGTTCGTAAGCTGTAATGCAAGTAGCGTATGCG
CTCACGCAACTGGTCCAGAACCTTGACCGAACGCAGCGGTGGTAACGGCGCAGTGGCGGTTTTCATGGCT
TGTTATGACTGTTTTTTTGGGGTACAGTCTATGCCTCGGGCATCCAAGCAGCAAGCGCGTTACGCCGTGG
GTCGATGTTTGATGTTATGGAGCAGCAACGATGTTACGCAGCAGGGCAGTCGCCCTAAAACAAAGTTAAA
CATTATGA
